Addgene plasmid #191332: pBetaActin-FKBP-Dync1h1motor
Purpose: Expresses the dynein motor domain fused to the dimerization domain FKBP to recruit it to the plasma membrane by using the chemical dimerization system FKBP-FRB
Depositing lab: Frank Bradke. Depositing organization: Deutsches Zentrum fuer Neurodegenerative Erkrankungen (DZNE). Publication: Microtubule retrograde flow retains neuronal polarization in a fluctuating state. Schelski M, Bradke F. Sci Adv. 2022 Nov 4;8(44):eabo2336. doi: 10.1126/sciadv.abo2336. Epub 2022 Nov 4. PubMed 36332023.
Backbone
  Vector backbone: P_actin
  Vector type: Mammalian Expression
Growth in bacteria
  Bacterial resistance: Ampicillin, 100 μg/mL
  Growth temperature: 37°C
  Growth strain: DH5alpha
  Copy number: High Copy
Gene/Insert
  Gene/Insert name: FKBP-Dync1h1motor
  Species: M. musculus (mouse)
  Mutation: DYNC1H1 motor domain aa 1453-4644
  Entrez Gene: Dync1h1 (a.k.a. 9930018I23Rik, DHC1, DHC1a, DNCL, Dnchc1, Dnec1, Dnecl, Loa, MAP1C, P22, Swl, mKIAA0325)
  Cloning method: Ligation Independent Cloning
Terms and licenses: Academic/Nonprofit Terms; Industry Terms: Not Available to Industry
How to cite: pBetaActin-FKBP-Dync1h1motor was a gift from Frank Bradke (Addgene plasmid # 191332 ; http://n2t.net/addgene:191332 ; RRID:Addgene_191332)
