[The description below was written by a language model from this plasmid's Addgene catalogue record and pLannotate feature annotations shown in this document.]
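Description:
pBetaActin-FKBP-Dync1h1motor is a mammalian expression plasmid of roughly 15.9 kb built on a β-actin promoter backbone (recorded as P_actin). It is propagated in E. coli through a high-copy ColE1/pUC-type origin and selected with ampicillin via the β-lactamase gene and its native promoter. The annotated sequence also carries several bacterial cloning-vector remnants with no apparent role in the mammalian cassette, including fragments of lacI, lacZα, rop and the pBR322 bom region, along with a lac promoter, operator and CAP binding site.

The expression cassette is driven by the chicken β-actin promoter followed by a chimeric chicken β-actin/rabbit β-globin intron, an arrangement that supports splicing and strong, broad expression in mammalian cells. Downstream lies an open reading frame in which FKBP (matched to human FKBP12/FKBP1A) sits at the N-terminal end, followed after a short gap by a large fragment of mouse cytoplasmic dynein 1 heavy chain, Dync1h1. According to the record this fragment covers residues 1453–4644, the motor domain, so the N-terminal portion of the heavy chain is absent. A residual multiple cloning site, a small SV40 large T antigen fragment and the SV40 polyadenylation signal follow the coding region. No fluorescent reporter, epitope tag or mammalian selection marker is annotated.

The construct is designed for chemically induced dimerization: FKBP binds an FRB domain in the presence of a dimerizing ligand, so co-expression with a membrane-anchored FRB partner (not part of this plasmid) allows the dynein motor domain to be recruited to the plasma membrane on demand. The associated work concerns microtubule retrograde flow and neuronal polarization.
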