Features (pLannotate 1.2.2; 17 found; start..end, strand, type, name):
     42..127     +  CDS            large T antigen (fragment): large T antigen from SV40 (simian virus 40)
    150..284     +  polyA_signal   SV40 poly(A) signal: SV40 polyadenylation signal
    320..342     -  protein_bind   lac operator (fragment): The lac repressor binds to the lac operator to inhibit transcription in E. coli. This inhibition can be relieved by adding lactose or isopropyl-β-D-thiogalactopyranoside (IPTG). lac repressor encoded by lacI
    346..376     -  promoter       lac promoter: promoter for the E. coli lac operon
    391..412     -  protein_bind   CAP binding site: CAP binding activates transcription in the presence of cAMP. E. coli catabolite activator protein
    425..517     -  CDS            lacI (fragment): lac repressor; lacI; The lac repressor binds to the lac operator to inhibit transcription in E. coli. This inhibition can be relieved by adding lactose or isopropyl-β-D-thiogalactopyranoside (IPTG).
    700..1288    -  rep_origin     ori: high-copy-number ColE1/pMB1/pBR322/pUC origin of replication
   1459..2319    -  CDS            AmpR: β-lactamase; bla; confers resistance to ampicillin, carbenicillin, and related antibiotics
   2320..2424    -  promoter       AmpR promoter: bla
   2519..2554    +  CDS            rop (fragment): Rop protein, which maintains plasmids at low copy number; rop
   2656..2755    +  misc_feature   bom (fragment): basis of mobility region from pBR322
   2761..2915    -  CDS            lacZα (fragment): LacZα fragment of β-galactosidase; lacZ fragment
   4715..4990    +  promoter       chicken β-actin promoter: No description available
   4991..5942    +  intron         chimeric intron: chimera between introns from chicken β-actin and rabbit β-globin
   5989..6312    +  CDS            FKBP1A: FKB1A_HUMAN - Also known as FKBP1, FKBP12. Experimental evidence at protein level: Swiss-Prot protein existence level 1. Keeps in an inactive conformation TGFBR1, the TGF-beta type I serine/threonine kinase receptor, preventing TGF-beta receptor activation in absence of ligand. Recruits SMAD7 to ACVR1B which prevents the association of SMAD2 and SMAD3 with the activin receptor complex, thereby blocking the activin signal. May modulate the RYR1 calcium channel activity. PPIases accelerate the folding of proteins. It catalyzes the cis-trans isomerization of proline imidic peptide bonds in oligop
   6334..15909   +  CDS            Dync1h1 (fragment): DYHC1_MOUSE - Also known as Dhc1, Dnch1, Dnchc1, Dyhc. Experimental evidence at protein level: Swiss-Prot protein existence level 1. Cytoplasmic dynein 1 acts as a motor for the intracellular retrograde motility of vesicles and organelles along microtubules. Dynein has ATPase activity; the force-producing power stroke is thought to occur on release of ADP. Plays a role in mitotic spindle assembly and metaphase plate congression. From Mus musculus (Mouse).
  15913..23      +  misc_feature   MCS (fragment) (across the origin): multiple cloning site
>Addgene plasmid #191332 | pBetaActin-FKBP-Dync1h1motor | addgene full sequence | sequence record 381753 | Addgene Partial NGS Result
ACGGTACCGCGGGCCCGGGATCCACCGGATCTAGATAAGTAATGATCATAATCAGCCATATCACATCTGT
AGAGGTTTTACTTGCTTTAAAAAACCTCCCACACCTCCCCCTGAACCTGAAACATAAAATGAATGCAATT
GTTGTTGTTAACTTGTTTATTGCAGCTTATAATGGTTACAAATAAAGCAATAGCATCACAAATTTCACAA
ATAAAGCATTTTTTTCACTGCATTCTAGTTGTGGTTTGTCCAAACTCATCAATGTATCTTATCATGTCTG
GATCAATTCGTAATCATGTCATAGCTGTTTCCTGTGTGAAATTGTTATCCGCTCACAATTCCACACAACA
TACGAGCCGGAAGCATAAAGTGTAAAGCCTGGGGTGCCTAATGAGTGAGCTAACTCACATTAATTGCGTT
GCGCTCACTGCCCGCTTTCCAGTCGGGAAACCTGTCGTGCCAGCTGCATTAATGAATCGGCCAACGCGCG
GGGAGAGGCGGTTTGCGTATTGGGCGCTCTTCCGCTTCCTCGCTCACTGACTCGCTGCGCTCGGTCGTTC
GGCTGCGGCGAGCGGTATCAGCTCACTCAAAGGCGGTAATACGGTTATCCACAGAATCAGGGGATAACGC
AGGAAAGAACATGTGAGCAAAAGGCCAGCAAAAGGCCAGGAACCGTAAAAAGGCCGCGTTGCTGGCGTTT
TTCCATAGGCTCCGCCCCCCTGACGAGCATCACAAAAATCGACGCTCAAGTCAGAGGTGGCGAAACCCGA
CAGGACTATAAAGATACCAGGCGTTTCCCCCTGGAAGCTCCCTCGTGCGCTCTCCTGTTCCGACCCTGCC
GCTTACCGGATACCTGTCCGCCTTTCTCCCTTCGGGAAGCGTGGCGCTTTCTCATAGCTCACGCTGTAGG
TATCTCAGTTCGGTGTAGGTCGTTCGCTCCAAGCTGGGCTGTGTGCACGAACCCCCCGTTCAGCCCGACC
GCTGCGCCTTATCCGGTAACTATCGTCTTGAGTCCAACCCGGTAAGACACGACTTATCGCCACTGGCAGC
AGCCACTGGTAACAGGATTAGCAGAGCGAGGTATGTAGGCGGTGCTACAGAGTTCTTGAAGTGGTGGCCT
AACTACGGCTACACTAGAAGAACAGTATTTGGTATCTGCGCTCTGCTGAAGCCAGTTACCTTCGGAAAAA
GAGTTGGTAGCTCTTGATCCGGCAAACAAACCACCGCTGGTAGCGGTGGTTTTTTTGTTTGCAAGCAGCA
GATTACGCGCAGAAAAAAAGGATCTCAAGAAGATCCTTTGATCTTTTCTACGGGGTCTGACGCTCAGTGG
AACGAAAACTCACGTTAAGGGATTTTGGTCATGAGATTATCAAAAAGGATCTTCACCTAGATCCTTTTAA
ATTAAAAATGAAGTTTTAAATCAATCTAAAGTATATATGAGTAAACTTGGTCTGACAGTTACCAATGCTT
AATCAGTGAGGCACCTATCTCAGCGATCTGTCTATTTCGTTCATCCATAGTTGCCTGACTCCCCGTCGTG
TAGATAACTACGATACGGGAGGGCTTACCATCTGGCCCCAGTGCTGCAATGATACCGCGAGACCCACGCT
CACCGGCTCCAGATTTATCAGCAATAAACCAGCCAGCCGGAAGGGCCGAGCGCAGAAGTGGTCCTGCAAC
TTTATCCGCCTCCATCCAGTCTATTAATTGTTGCCGGGAAGCTAGAGTAAGTAGTTCGCCAGTTAATAGT
TTGCGCAACGTTGTTGCCATTGCTACAGGCATCGTGGTGTCACGCTCGTCGTTTGGTATGGCTTCATTCA
GCTCCGGTTCCCAACGATCAAGGCGAGTTACATGATCCCCCATGTTGTGCAAAAAAGCGGTTAGCTCCTT
CGGTCCTCCGATCGTTGTCAGAAGTAAGTTGGCCGCAGTGTTATCACTCATGGTTATGGCAGCACTGCAT
AATTCTCTTACTGTCATGCCATCCGTAAGATGCTTTTCTGTGACTGGTGAGTACTCAACCAAGTCATTCT
GAGAATAGTGTATGCGGCGACCGAGTTGCTCTTGCCCGGCGTCAATACGGGATAATACCGCGCCACATAG
CAGAACTTTAAAAGTGCTCATCATTGGAAAACGTTCTTCGGGGCGAAAACTCTCAAGGATCTTACCGCTG
TTGAGATCCAGTTCGATGTAACCCACTCGTGCACCCAACTGATCTTCAGCATCTTTTACTTTCACCAGCG
TTTCTGGGTGAGCAAAAACAGGAAGGCAAAATGCCGCAAAAAAGGGAATAAGGGCGACACGGAAATGTTG
AATACTCATACTCTTCCTTTTTCAATATTATTGAAGCATTTATCAGGGTTATTGTCTCATGAGCGGATAC
ATATTTGAATGTATTTAGAAAAATAAACAAATAGGGGTTCCGCGCACATTTCCCCGAAAAGTGCCACCTG
ACGTCTAAGAAACCATTATTATCATGACATTAACCTATAAAAATAGGCGTATCACGAGGCCCTTTCGTCT
CGCGCGTTTCGGTGATGACGGTGAAAACCTCTGACACATGCAGCTCCCGGAGACGGTCACAGCTTGTCTG
TAAGCGGATGCCGGGAGCAGACAAGCCCGTCAGGGCGCGTCAGCGGGTGTTGGCGGGTGTCGGGGCTGGC
TTAACTATGCGGCATCAGAGCAGATTGTACTGAGAGTGCACCATATGCGGTGTGAAATACCGCACAGATG
CGTAAGGAGAAAATACCGCATCAGGCGCCATTCGCCATTCAGGCTGCGCAACTGTTGGGAAGGGCGATCG
GTGCGGGCCTCTTCGCTATTACGCCAGCTGGCGAAAGGGGGATGTGCTGCAAGGCGATTAAGTTGGGTAA
CGCCAGGGTTTTCCCAGTCACGACGTTGTAAAACGACGGCCAGTGCCAAGTTGGGATCTTTGCATTGGCC
CACGGCTCTCAGGATGGGGATGCTCCCCTTCAGCACCCGGTTCCCCTTGGAAACTGATGGTCCTGGCTCT
GTGGCATGGCAGTGGCACTGTGAGGAGCCCCCTACCAGCAGCACACAGTGGGGTTGGCACTGCCACGCTC
CGGATGCCGCGCTCTGATCCAACCCCATAATCAAGGGAACCCGAATTGCCCCATCATTGCCCCCACCACC
CCCATCCTGCCGGGCCCTCACACCCCACGCTGCCTTCTGGTGACATTCCCCAGCCCAAACCCACGGCTTC
ATGGCTACCGCGGGGCATTTCCCATTGCCGCCCCATTATCAGCTCTGCACACCTCCCGCTGTACCCATGC
CTCGTGGCTGCCCTTCTTTGACGTATAATCTTCTAATTAATACCCGGCCTTGTCAAAGTGGAGCACAAAC
GTTAATTAATTCCCCAGCAGGCAGGTAATTAACAGTGTGACTCCCTTTTTGCTGCGAGTGGGGCTGATAC
AGAGAGATGTGGCACTATGGAGCCCACGGGGTCCTGGCACTGGGTGCCCACGGAGGTCCCCATGTGCTGC
AGTGTCACCGCCTCCGAGGAGACAGTATTGTCCCTGCGGTGTCCCTGCAGCTCAGCTCTGTCCACAGGGC
CACCTCCAGTTTGGAGGGGACACAATGCAGCCCCGATGCAACCCATCCTCGCAGCATCCCAGGGACAAAG
ACCCCACTGCAAGACCGCACACAGGGCTGGGTCCCGCTCCCCTAATATCTACAGTGCTTCTTGCATGGCC
CCTTAATCAATGCAGTTAATCAGCATGCGCTCATGCACCGCTCTGGAGCTGCAAAGCCCCTCGCAGCGCT
GCTCACCAACACCGCGCACCGCCCCGGCCCAGCCTGCAGCACGCGCTGCAAACAGGAAAGAAACAAAATA
TTGCCCAAATGTAGGCAAAGGCATTCGGCTGCCTTGACCTCCGCCGGGCCGGGCCCTGCCTGACTCAGCT
CCTTACTCAGCGCTCGCTTCCTCCCTCCGGCTGCCACCGCCGCAGCGCACACCCTGACAAAGAGTGGCCC
TTAACGGGCTCTGAGGTGCACCCAGCAGTGCACTCAGCAGTCCAAGGGCCGGCCTGGAGGTTTGCACCGC
TACGTGCTGACATTAGCATTGAACTTGGCCCTGGGTAGTGCTGCAGGCCGGGCGGGGTGGGTGTAGAGAG
TGCAGCGCGCGTTGCACCCGGTGCCCCTTCCCCTCCCTTGCATCCCAGCAGGCTGCACCCCAGCACCAGG
CCCGTGCATGCATGCTCCTGGTGTTATTGCAGCCTGGTGCATGCATGCGTCTTGATGGTGCAGCGCTGTG
CATGCATCCTCCTTGGTGTGTAGCAGTCTAGTGCATGCATACCCCTCGGTGTTATTGCTGCTCTGTGCAC
GCACGCTCATTGTATCACTTCATCCCAGTGCATGCACTCACACTGGAGCGATTGCTGCTCGGTGCACGCA
CACTCATTGTATCACTGCAGCTCAGTGGCTGCACGCACACCGGTGTTATTGCTGCTCGGTGCGTGCATGC
ACATCAGTGTCGCTGCAGCTCAGTGCATGCACGCTCATTGCCCATCGCTATCCCTGCCTCTCCTGCTGGC
GCTCCCCGGGAGGTGACTTCAAGGGGACCGCAGGACCACCTCGGGGGTGGGGGGAGGGCTGCACACGCGG
ACCCCGCTCCCCCTCCCCAACAAAGCACTGTGGAATCAAAAAGGGGGGAGGGGGGATGGAGGGGCGCGTC
ACACCCCCGCCCCACACCCTCACCTCGAGGTGAGCCCCACGTTCTGCTTCACTCTCCCCATCTCCCCCCC
CTCCCCACCCCCAATTTTGTATTTATTTATTTTTTAATTATTTTGTGCAGCGATGGGGGCGGGGGGGGGG
GGGGCGCGCGCCAGGCGGGGCGGGGCGGGGCGRGGGGCGGGGCGGGGCGAGGCGGAGAGGTGCGGCGGCA
GCCAATCAGAGCGGCGCGCTCCGAAAGTTTCCTTTTATGGCGAGGCGGCGGCGGCGGCGGCCCTATAAAA
AGCGAAGCGCGCGGCGGGCGGGAGTCGCTGCGCGCTGCCTTCGCCCCGTGCCCCGCTCCGCCGCCGCCTC
GCGCCGCCCGCCCCGGCTCTGACTGACCGCGTTACTCCCACAGGTGAGCGGGCGGGACGGCCCTTCTCCT
CCGGGCTGTAATTAGCGCTTGGTTTAATGACGGCTCGTTTCTTTTCTGTGGCTGCGTGAAAGCCTTAAAG
GGCTCCGGGAGGGCCCTTTGTGCGGGGGGGAGCGGCTCGGGGGGTGCGTGCGTGTGTGTGTGCGTGGGGA
GCGCCGCGTGCGGCTCCGCGCTGCCCGGCGGCTGTGAGCGCTGCGGGCGCGGCGCGGGGCTTTGTGCGCT
CCGCAGTGTGCGCGAGGGGAGCGCGGCCGGGGGCGGTGCCCCGCGGTGCGGGGGGGGCTGCGAGGGGAAC
AAAGGCTGCGTGCGGGGTGTGTGCGTGGGGGGGTGAGCAGGGGGTGTGGGCGCGGCGGTCGGGCTGTAAC
CCCCCCCTGCACCCCCCTCCCCGAGTTGCTGAGCACGGCCCGGCTTCGGGTGCGGGGCTCCGTGCGGGGC
GTGGCGCGGGGCTCGCCGTGCCGGGCGGGGGGTGGCGGCAGGKGGGGGTGCCGGGCGGGGCGGGGCCGCC
TCGGGCCGGGGRGGGCTCGGGGGRGGGGCGCGGCGGCTGTCGAGGCGCGGCGAGCCGCAGCCATTGCCTT
TTATGGTAATCGTGCGAGAGGGCGCAGGGACTTCCTTTGTCCCAAATCTGTGCGGAGCCGAAATCTGGGA
GGCGCCGCCGCACCCCCTCTAGCGGGCGCGGGGCGAAGCGGTGCGGCGCCGGCAGGAAGGAAATGGGCGG
GGAGGGCCTTCGTGCGTCGCCGCGCCGCCGTCCCCTTCTCCATCTCCAGCCTCGGGGCTGTCCGCAGGGG
GACGGCTGCCTTCGGGGGGGACGGGGCAGGGCGGGGTTCGGCTTCTGGCGTGTGACCGGCGGGGTTTATA
TCTTCCCTTCTCTGTTCCTCCGCAGCCCCCAAGCTAGCATGGGAGTGCAGGTGGAAACCATCTCCCCAGG
AGACGGGCGCACCTTCCCCAAGCGCGGCCAGACCTGCGTGGTGCACTACACCGGGATGCTTGAAGATGGA
AAGAAATTTGATTCCTCCCGGGACAGAAACAAGCCCTTTAAGTTTATGCTAGGCAAGCAGGAGGTGATCC
GAGGCTGGGAAGAAGGGGTTGCCCAGATGAGTGTGGGTCAGAGAGCCAAACTGACTATATCTCCAGATTA
TGCCTATGGTGCCACTGGGCACCCAGGCATCATCCCACCACATGCCACTCTCGTCTTCGATGTGGAGCTT
CTAAAACTGGAATCTGGTGGATCAAGTGGTGGAGGCGAGATGGCCTTGGAAGAATTTTTGAAGCAGATAC
GAGAAGTGTGGAACACATACGAACTAGACTTGGTCAACTATCAGAACAAATGCCGCCTCATCCGAGGCTG
GGATGACCTCTTCAACAAGGTCAAGGAGCATATCAACAGCGTCTCTGCCATGAAACTCTCTCCCTATTAC
AAGGTTTTTGAAGAAGATGCCCTGAGCTGGGAGGACAAGCTGAACCGAATCATGGCTCTCTTTGACGTGT
GGATTGACGTGCAGAGGCGCTGGGTCTACTTGGAAGGCATCTTCACAGGCAGTGCGGACATCAAACATCT
GCTGCCTGTGGAAACCCAGCGCTTCCAGAGTATCAGCACGGAGTTTTTGGCTCTGATGAAAAAAGTCTCC
AAGTCTCCACTTGTGATGGATGTTCTGAACATACAGGGAGTCCAGAGGTCTCTGGAAAGGTTGGCAGACC
TGCTGGGGAAGATCCAGAAAGCATTGGGGGAGTACCTGGAACGGGAGCGCTCGTCTTTCCCCAGGTTCTA
CTTTGTGGGTGATGAGGATTTGCTTGAGATCATTGGGAATAGCAAGAACGTGGCTAAGTTGCAGAAGCAC
TTCAAGAAAATGTTCGCCGGCGTTTCCAGCATCATCTTAAATGAGGATAACTCTGTGGTCCTCGGCATCT
CATCCCGAGAAGGGGAGGAGGTTATGTTTAAAACTCCAGTGTCCATCACTGAACACCCCAAAATCAATGA
GTGGCTCACTCTGGTGGAAAAGGAGATGAGAGTCACCTTGGCTAAACTTCTGGCAGAGTCTGTTACAGAA
GTGGAGATTTTTGGAAAAGCAACTTCTATTGACCCAAATACCTACATTACTTGGATTGATAAATACCAGG
CCCAGCTAGTGGTATTGTCAGCCCAGATAGCCTGGTCCGAGAACGTGGAGAATGCGCTGAGCAACGTTGG
GGGAGGTGGTGATGTGGGGCCCTTGCAGTCTGTGCTGAGCAATGTGGAGGTCACACTCAACGTCTTAGCG
GACTCTGTCCTCATGGAGCAGCCTCCTCTCCGGAGACGGAAGCTGGAGCACTTGATCACAGAGCTGGTTC
ACCAAAGAGACGTTACCAGGTCCTTGATCAAAAGCAAGATCGACAACGCCAAATCTTTCGAATGGCTCAG
CCAGATGCGATTTTACTTTGACCCTAAGCAAACGGACGTGTTACAGCAGCTGTCCATTCAGATGGCCAAT
GCCAAGTTTAACTACGGCTTTGAGTACCTGGGTGTTCAAGACAAGCTGGTTCAGACGCCCCTCACTGACC
GTTGCTATTTGACAATGACACAAGCTTTGGAGGCCAGGCTTGGGGGCTCCCCATTTGGACCTGCTGGAAC
CGGAAAGACAGAGTCCGTCAAAGCCCTCGGCCATCAGCTGGGGCGGTTCGTCTTAGTTTTCAACTGTGAC
GAAACCTTTGATTTCCAGGCGATGGGACGTATCTTTGTGGGGCTTTGCCAAGTGGGCGCGTGGGGCTGCT
TTGATGAGTTTAACCGCCTGGAGGAGCGGATGCTCTCAGCTGTATCCCAGCAGGTGCAGTGCATACAAGA
GGCACTGCGGGAGCATTCCAACCCCAACTACGACAAGACCTCAGCCCCCATTACTTGTGAGCTGCTGAAC
AAACAAGTCAAGGTTAGCCCAGACATGGCTATCTTCATCACCATGAACCCAGGCTATGCAGGTCGCTCAA
ACCTCCCCGACAACCTCAAGAAGCTCTTCCGGAGCTTGGCGATGACCAAGCCTGACCGGCAGCTGATCGC
CCAGGTCATGCTGTACTCGCAGGGCTTCCGGACTGCTGAGGTCCTTGCCAACAAGATCGTCCCGTTCTTC
AAACTGTGTGATGAGCAACTGTCTTCTCAAAGCCATTATGACTTTGGGCTTCGGGCTTTGAAGAGTGTGC
TTGTAAGTGCAGGCAATGTGAAGAGGGAGAGGATCCAGAAGATAAAGAGGGAGAAAGAAGAACGGGGGGA
AGCAGTTGATGAAGGAGAGATTGCTGAGAACCTACCTGAGCAGGAGATTCTGATCCAGAGTGTCTGCGAG
ACAATGGTGCCCAAGCTGGTGGCAGAAGATATCCCGCTGCTCTTCAGCCTCCTGTCTGACGTGTTTCCTG
GAGTCCAGTACCACCGTGGGGAGATGACAGCCCTTCGAGAAGAGCTGAAGAAAGTGTGTCAGGAGATGTA
CTTGACATATGGCGACGGAGAAGAAGTTGGCGGGATGTGGGTTGAAAAGGTTCTCCAGCTCTATCAGATC
ACGCAGATTAACCACGGCCTGATGATGGTTGGGCCTTCAGGAAGTGGGAAGAGCATGGCCTGGCGAGTGC
TGCTGAAGGCTCTAGAGAGGCTTGAGGGTGTGGAGGGCGTGGCCCACATAATTGACCCCAAGGCCATCAG
CAAAGACCACCTCTACGGAACCTTGGATCCCAACACCAGGGAGTGGACAGACGGACTCTTCACACACGTG
CTGAGAAAGATCATAGACAATGTGAGAGGTGAGCTGCAGAAACGCCAGTGGATTGTCTTTGATGGCGATG
TGGACCCCGAGTGGGTGGAGAACCTGAACTCCGTGCTGGATGACAACAAGCTCCTGACGCTGCCTAATGG
AGAGCGCCTTAGCCTGCCTCCCAATGTGCGAATAATGTTTGAAGTGCAGGACTTGAAATACGCGACGCTG
GCCACGGTGTCTCGCTGTGGCATGGTGTGGTTCAGTGAGGACGTCCTGAGCACAGACATGATCTTCAATA
ACTTCCTGGCCAGGCTGCGCAGCATTCCCCTGGATGAAGGGGAGGACGAGGCACAGCGTAGGCGAAAAGG
CAAAGAAGACGAGGGCGAAGAGGCCGCTTCTCCAATGCTGCAGATTCAAAGAGATGCAGCAACGATCATG
CAGCCGTACTTCACGTCCAACGGCCTGGTCACCAAGGCGCTGGAGCACGCCTTCAAGCTGGAGCACATCA
TGGACCTGACGCGCCTGCGCTGCCTGGGCTCGCTCTTCTCCATGCTGCACCAGGCCTGCCGCAACGTGGC
GCAGTACAATGCCAACCATCCTGATTTCCCCATGCAGATTGAGCAGCTGGAGCGCTACATTCAGCGCTAT
CTGGTTTACGCCATCCTCTGGTCCTTATCTGGAGACAGCCGGCTGAAGATGAGAGCAGAGCTGGGCGAGT
ACATCCGGAGGATCACCACTGTGCCGCTGCCCACTGCGCCCAACGTCCCCATCATTGACTATGAGGTGTC
CATCAGTGGAGAGTGGTCGCCGTGGCAGGCCAAGGTGCCTCAGATTGAAGTGGAGACACACAAGGTGGCA
GCCCCAGATGTCGTCGTGCCAACCTTAGATACAGTCCGCCATGAAGCTCTCCTGTACACTTGGCTGGCTG
AACACAAACCCCTGGTCTTATGTGGCCCTCCTGGGTCTGGCAAGACCATGACACTCTTCAGTGCTCTCCG
GGCCTTGCCTGACATGGAGGTTGTGGGCCTAAACTTCTCAAGTGCCACTACACCAGAGCTGTTGCTGAAG
ACGTTTGACCACTACTGCGAATACAGGCGTACACCTAACGGTGTTGTCTTGGCTCCTGTTCAGCTTGGAA
AGTGGCTGGTCTTGTTCTGTGATGAAATCAACTTGCCCGATATGGATAAATACGGCACACAGAGAGTCAT
CTCCTTCATCAGACAGATGGTGGAGCATGGAGGCTTCTATCGTACCTCAGACCAAACGTGGGTAAAGCTA
GAGAGAATCCAGTTTGTTGGGGCTTGCAATCCACCCACTGACCCTGGGAGAAAGCCCCTCTCACACAGGT
TCTTGCGCCACGTGCCTGTTGTATATGTGGATTACCCAGGACCAGCCTCCCTGACGCAAATCTATGGCAC
TTTTAACCGCGCCATGCTGAGGCTCATTCCCTCGCTCCGTACCTATGCAGAACCCCTCACTGCCGCCATG
GTGGAGTTCTATACCATGTCACAGGAGCGGTTTACTCAGGACACACAGCCACACTATATCTACTCGCCCC
GTGAGATGACTCGGTGGGTAAGAGGAATCTTTGAAGCACTGAGACCCCTGGAGACATTGCCTGTTGAAGG
TCTCATTCGTATTTGGGCACATGAAGCCCTCCGTCTCTTCCAAGACAGGCTTGTGGAGGATGAGGAGCGG
CGCTGGACTGACGAAAACATTGACATGGTTGCCTTGAAGCACTTCCCTAACATAGACAAAGAGAAAGCCA
TGAGCCGGCCTATCCTGTACAGCAACTGGCTGTCAAAGGATTATATCCCAGTTGACCAAGAAGAGCTAAG
GGATTATGTCAAGGCTAGGCTGAAGGTCTTCTATGAAGAAGAACTTGATGTTCCCTTGGTCTTATTCAAT
GAAGTTCTGGACCATGTGCTGAGGATCGACAGAATATTCCGACAACCTCAAGGCCATCTGCTTCTGATTG
GTGTTAGTGGAGCTGGAAAAACCACCCTGTCTCGCTTTGTCGCCTGGATGAATGGCTTGAGTGTATACCA
GATTAAGGTCCACAGGAAGTACACTGGGGAAGACTTCGATGAAGATCTTAGGACAGTGCTGAGACGGTCT
GGCTGTAAAAATGAAAAGATAGCATTCATAATGGATGAGTCCAACGTCTTAGATTCCGGATTCCTGGAAC
GAATGAATACCCTTCTGGCTAATGGCGAGGTTCCTGGGCTCTTTGAAGGGGATGAGTATGCCACGCTGAT
GACACAGTGCAAAGAGGGGGCCCAGAAGGAGGGGCTCATGCTGGACTCCCACGAGGAGCCCTACAAGTGG
TTCACCAGCCAGGTGATCCGCAACCTGCACGTGGTCTTCACCATGAACCCGTCCTCAGAGGGGCTCAAGG
ACAGGGCGGCCACCTCACCAGCCCTTTTCAACAGGTGTGTGCTGAACTGGTTTGGTGACTGGTCCACTGA
AGCACTGTATCAAGTCGGCAAAGAATTCACCAGTAAGATGGACCTGGAGAAGCCGAACTATATAGTGCCT
GACTACATGCCAGTTGTGTATGATAAACTGCCGCAGCCCCCAACACACCGGGAAGCCATTGTGAACAGCT
GTGTGTTTGTCCATCAGACTCTTCACCAGGCTAATGCGCGCCTGGCGAAGCGAGGTGGCAGAACGATGGC
CATCACACCTCGGCACTACCTGGACTTCATCAACCACTACGCCAACCTCTTCCATGAGAAGCGCAGCGAG
TTGGAGGAGCAGCAGATGCACCTGAATGTTGGGCTCCGAAAAATCAAAGAGACCGTGGACCAGGTGGAAG
AACTGCGCCGTGACCTGAGGATCAAGAGCCAAGAGCTGGAGGTCAAGAACGCAGCGGCCAATGACAAGCT
GAAGAAAATGGTGAAAGACCAGCAAGAGGCTGAGAAGAAGAAGGTCATGAGCCAAGAAATCCAGGAGCAG
CTACACAAACAGCAGGAAGTGATCGCAGACAAGCAGATGAGTGTCAAGGAGGACCTGGATAAAGTGGAGC
CTGCTGTCATCGAGGCCCAGAACGCTGTGAAGTCCATCAAGAAGCAGCACCTGGTGGAGGTGAGGTCCAT
GGCCAACCCTCCTGCAGCTGTGAAGCTGGCTCTGGAGTCCATCTGCCTGCTGCTTGGTGAGAGCACCACG
GACTGGAAGCAGATCCGCTCCATCATCATGAGAGAGAACTTCATCCCCACCATCGTCAACTTCTCGGCTG
AGGAGATCAGTGATGCCATACGAGAGAAGATGAAGAAAAACTACATGTCCAACCCCAGTTACAACTATGA
GATCGTCAACCGGGCTTCCCTGGCTTGTGGTCCTATGGTGAAGTGGGCGATTGCACAGCTCAATTATGCA
GACATGTTAAAGCGAGTGGAGCCCCTGAGGAATGAGCTGCAGAAGCTGGAAGATGACGCCAAGGACAACC
AGCAGAAAGCCAATGAGGTGGAGCAGATGATCAGGGACCTGGAAGCCAGCATTGCCCGCTACAAGGAGGA
GTACGCTGTCCTCATCTCTGAGGCCCAGGCCATCAAGGCAGACCTGGCAGCTGTGGAAGCAAAGGTAAAC
CGGAGCACTGCACTTCTAAAGAGTTTATCTGCCGAAAGGGAACGTTGGGAAAAGACGAGTGAAACTTTCA
AAAACCAGATGTCTACCATTGCTGGGGACTGCCTCCTGTCGGCGGCCTTCATTGCTTACGCTGGCTACTT
TGACCAGCAAATGCGCCAGAACTTGTTCACCACCTGGTCTCATCACTTACAGCAAGCCAACATCCAGTTC
CGCACAGACATTGCAAGGACGGAGTACCTCTCCAATGCTGACGAACGCCTCCGCTGGCAGGCCAGCTCTC
TGCCTGCCGACGACCTGTGCACAGAGAATGCCATCATGCTAAAACGATTCAATAGGTACCCGCTGATCAT
CGACCCCTCCGGACAGGCCACAGAATTCATCATGAATGAATATAAGGACCGGAAGATCACAAGGACCAGC
TTCTTAGATGATGCCTTCCGGAAGAATTTGGAGAGTGCTCTGAGATTTGGCAATCCCCTTCTTGTCCAGG
ATGTGGAAAGCTACGATCCAGTTTTGAATCCAGTACTGAACCGTGAAGTTCGGCGAACAGGAGGGAGGGT
GCTGATTACCCTCGGTGACCAAGACATAGACCTGTCACCATCCTTTGTCATCTTTCTGTCTACCCGAGAC
CCAACTGTGGAGTTCCCACCAGACCTCTGCTCCCGGGTGACCTTTGTGAACTTCACCGTCACCCGCAGCA
GTTTACAGAGCCAGTGTCTCAATGAAGTGCTTAAAGCAGAAAGGCCAGACGTGGACGAGAAGCGCTCCGA
CCTCCTGAAACTGCAAGGGGAGTTCCAACTCCGTTTACGGCAGCTTGAAAAGTCTCTGCTCCAAGCTCTG
AATGAGGTAAAAGGCCGCATTCTGGATGACGACACCATCATTACAACCCTGGAGAATCTGAAGCGGGAAG
CTGCCGAGGTTACCAGAAAGGTGGAGGAGACAGATATTGTCATGCAGGAGGTGGAGACCGTGTCCCAGCA
GTACCTGCCGCTGTCCACTGCCTGCAGCAGCATCTACTTCACTATGGAGTCCTTGAAGCAGGTTCACTTC
CTGTACCAGTACTCTCTGCAGTTCTTCCTGGACATCTACCACAACGTGCTGTATGAGAACCCCAACCTGA
AGGGTGCCACCGATCACACACAGCGCCTCTCCATCATAACCAAGGACCTCTTCCAGGTGGCCTTTAACCG
AGTGGCTCGAGGCATGCTGCACCAGGACCACATCACCTTCGCCATGCTGCTAGCGAGGATCAAGCTGAAA
GGCACCGTGGGGGAGCCCACCTATGATGCAGAGTTCCAGCACTTCCTCAGAGGGAAGGAGATTGTGCTGA
GTGCTGGCTCCACCCCCAAAATCCAGGGCCTGACCGTAGAGCAGGCAGAAGCTGTCGTGAGGTTGAGCTG
TCTGCCTGCATTTAAAGATCTGATTGCCAAGGTGCAGGCAGATGAGCAGTTTGGCATTTGGCTGGATAGC
AGTTCACCAGAGCAGACCGTGCCATACCTCTGGAGCGAGGAAACGCCTACAACTCCCATTGGGCAGGCCA
TCCACCGCCTGCTCCTGATTCAAGCCTTCCGACCCGACCGCCTGTTGGCCATGGCCCACATGTTTGTTTC
CACAAACCTCGGAGAGTCCTTCATGTCCATCATGGAGCAGCCTCTCGACCTCACCCACATTGTGGGCACA
GAGGTGAAGCCAAACACACCTGTCCTGATGTGCTCTGTGCCTGGGTATGATGCCAGCGGACATGTTGAGG
ACCTCGCAGCAGAGCAGAACACGCAGATCACGTCTATTGCCATCGGCTCAGCAGAAGGCTTTAACCAAGC
AGATAAGGCCATCAACACCGCCGTGAAGTCAGGCAGGTGGGTGATGTTGAAGAACGTGCACCTGGCCCCG
GGCTGGCTGATGCAGCTGGAGAAGAAGCTGCACTCCCTGCAGCCCCACGCCTGCTTCCGACTTTTCCTCA
CCATGGAGATCAACCCCAAGGTGCCCGTGAACCTGCTCCGTGCTGGTCGGATCTTTGTGTTTGAGCCACC
ACCCGGAGTGAAAGCCAACATGCTGAGGACATTTAGCAGCATCCCTGTCTCTAGGATATGCAAGTCTCCA
AATGAGCGCGCCCGCTTGTATTTCCTGCTGGCTTGGTTCCATGCCATCATCCAAGAGCGCCTGCGCTATG
CTCCACTGGGGTGGTCAAAGAAGTACGAATTTGGAGAATCTGACCTTCGATCAGCTTGTGACACGGTGGA
CACGTGGCTGGACGACACAGCCAAGGGCCGGCAGAACATCTCACCGGATAAGATCCCATGGTCTGCCCTG
AAGACCCTGATGGCGCAGTCCATCTATGGTGGGCGGGTGGACAATGAGTTCGACCAGCGTCTGCTCAACA
CCTTCCTGGAGCGGCTGTTCACCACCCGCAGCTTCGACAGTGAATTCAAGCTGGCGTGCAAGGTTGACGG
GCACAAGGACATCCAGATGCCTGATGGTATCAGGCGAGAGGAGTTTGTGCAGTGGGTGGAGCTGCTGCCT
GACGCCCAGACACCCTCATGGCTGGGCCTCCCCAACAATGCTGAAAGGGTCCTGCTTACCACCCAAGGCG
TGGACATGATCAGCAAGATGCTGAAGATGCAGATGCTGGAGGACGAGGATGACCTGGCCTACGCAGAGAC
GGAGAAGAAGGCAAGGACGGACTCCACCTCCGATGGCCGTCCAGCCTGGATGAGGACACTGCACACCACG
GCGTCCAACTGGCTGCACCTCATCCCACAGACACTGAGCCCCCTGAAGCGCACCGTGGAGAACATCAAGG
ATCCTTTGTTTAGGTTCTTTGAGAGAGAAGTAAAGATGGGGGCCAAGTTACTCCAAGATGTGCGCCAAGA
TCTTGCTGACGTCGTTCAAGTGTGCGAGGGGAAAAAGAAGCAGACAAACTACCTGCGCACGCTCATCAAT
GAGCTGGTGAAAGGGATCTTGCCTCGGAGCTGGTCCCATTACACAGTGCCTGCAGGCATGACTGTGATCC
AGTGGGTGTCAGATTTCAGCGAGAGGATCAAACAGCTGCAGAACATCTCACAAGCAGCTGCATCTGGTGG
TGCCAAGGAACTGAAGAACATCCACGTGTGCCTGGGTGGCCTGTTTGTACCTGAGGCCTACATCACTGCC
ACCAGACAGTATGTGGCACAAGCTAACAGCTGGTCCCTGGAGGAACTCTGCCTGGAAGTCAATGTCACCG
CCTCACAGAGTGCCACCCTTGATGCCTGCAGCTTTGGAGTCACAGGTCTGAAGCTCCAAGGGGCCACGTG
CAGCAACAACAAGCTATCACTCTCCAATGCCATCTCCACAGTCCTCCCCCTCACACAGCTGCGCTGGGTG
AAACAAACAAGCGCCGAGAAGAAGGCCAGCGTGGTGACCTTACCTGTCTACCTGAACTTCACCCGGGCAG
ACCTCATCTTCACCGTGGACTTTGAAATTGCTACAAAGGAAGATCCTCGCAGCTTCTATGAGCGTGGAGT
TGCCGTTCTGTGCACTGAGTAAAAGCTTCGAATTCTGCAGTCG
